>Addgene plasmid #22375 | pCI-MOR269-1 | depositor full sequence | sequence record 10284 | Author sequence
TCAATATTGGCCATTAGCCATATTATTCATTGGTTATATAGCATAAATCAATATTGGCTATTGGCCATTG
CATACGTTGTATCTATATCATAATATGTACATTTATATTGGCTCATGTCCAATATGACCGCCATGTTGGC
ATTGATTATTGACTAGTTATTAATAGTAATCAATTACGGGGTCATTAGTTCATAGCCCATATATGGAGTT
CCGCGTTACATAACTTACGGTAAATGGCCCGCCTGGCTGACCGCCCAACGACCCCCGCCCATTGACGTCA
ATAATGACGTATGTTCCCATAGTAACGCCAATAGGGACTTTCCATTGACGTCAATGGGTGGAGTATTTAC
GGTAAACTGCCCACTTGGCAGTACATCAAGTGTATCATATGCCAAGTCCGCCCCCTATTGACGTCAATGA
CGGTAAATGGCCCGCCTGGCATTATGCCCAGTACATGACCTTACGGGACTTTCCTACTTGGCAGTACATC
TACGTATTAGTCATCGCTATTACCATGGTGATGCGGTTTTGGCAGTACACCAATGGGCGTGGATAGCGGT
TTGACTCACGGGGATTTCCAAGTCTCCACCCCATTGACGTCAATGGGAGTTTGTTTTGGCACCAAAATCA
ACGGGACTTTCCAAAATGTCGTAATAACCCCGCCCCGTTGACGCAAATGGGCGGTAGGCGTGTACGGTGG
GAGGTCTATATAAGCAGAGCTCGTTTAGTGAACCGTCAGATCACTAGAAGCTTTATTGCGGTAGTTTATC
ACAGTTAAATTGCTAACGCAGTCAGTGCTTCTGACACAACAGTCTCGAACTTAAGCTGCAGAAGTTGGTC
GTGAGGCACTGGGCAGGTAAGTATCAAGGTTACAAGACAGGTTTAAGGAGACCAATAGAAACTGGGCTTG
TCGAGACAGAGAAGACTCTTGCGTTTCTGATAGGCACCTATTGGTCTTACTGACATCCACTTTGCCTTTC
TCTCCACAGGTGTCCACTCCCAGTTCAATTACAGCTCTTAAGGCTAGAGTACTTAATACGACTCACTATA
GGCTAGCATGAATGGCACAGAAGGCCCTAACTTCTACGTGCCCTTCTCCAATGCGACGGGTGTGGTACGC
GAATTCACGCGTATGGATGAGGAAAACCAAACTACAACAACTGAGTTTCTCCTACTGGGGTTCTCTGACC
TCAGAGCCCTTCAGGGGCCACTGTTCTGGTTGGTACTTCTTGTCTACCTGATAACCTTTCTGGGCAACTC
ACTGATCATCTTTCTTACCCAAACCAGCCCTGTGCTGCACTCCCCCATGTATTTCTTCCTGCGCCATCTT
TCCATGGTGGAGCTTCTCTACACCACAGACATTGTGCCCAGAGTTCTGGCTGACTTGACCTCCTCACATC
CCCAGGCCATCTCCTTCAGGAGCTGTGCAGCCCAGATGTACTTCTTCATTGTCCTGGGTATCTCAGAGTG
CTGTCTCCTCACAGCCATGGCCTATGACCGTTATGCAGCCATCTGTCAGCCCCTGCACTACTCTACCCTA
ATGAACCACCGGGCCTGCATAGCCATGGTGGGAACTTCATGGATCATGGGCATCATCACAGCTACCACTC
ACTCTTCCCTCATCTTCACTCTGCCTTTCCCTAGCCGCCCCATCATCCCACACTTCCTCTGTGACATCCT
GCCAGTACTGAGGCTAGCAAGTGCTGGGAAGCACAGGAGTGAAATTTCTGTAATGACTGCCACAGTGGTC
TTTATCATGATCCCCTTCTCTCTGATAGTTACTTCTTATGCCCGCATCCTGGGAGCCATCCTGGCAATTG
CTTCTAGCCAGAGCCGCCGCAAGGTCTTCTCTACCTGCTCCTCCCACTTGCTTGTGGTCTCCCTCTTCTT
CGGAACGGCCAGCATCACATATATCAGACCCAGAGCAGGCTCTTCTGTCACCACAGACCGCATCCTTAGT
CTCTTCTACACAGTGGTCACACCCATGCTCAACCCCATCATCTATACCCTCCGGAACAAAGAGGTGATAG
GGGCCCTAAAACACATGAAAAGGCAGGTTCCCTAAGCGGCCGCTTCGAGCAGACATGATAAGATACATTG
ATGAGTTTGGACAAACCACAACTAGAATGCAGTGAAAAAAATGCTTTATTTGTGAAATTTGTGATGCTAT
TGCTTTATTTGTAACCATTATAAGCTGCAATAAACAAGTTAACAACAACAATTGCATTCATTTTATGTTT
CAGGTTCAGGGGGAGATGTGGGAGGTTTTTTAAAGCAAGTAAAACCTCTACAAATGTGGTAAAATCGATA
AGGATCCGGGCTGGCGTAATAGCGAAGAGGCCCGCACCGATCGCCCTTCCCAACAGTTGCGCAGCCTGAA
TGGCGAATGG
[124 nt withheld, positions 2391-2514]
C
[91 nt withheld, positions 2516-2606]
A
[49 nt withheld, positions 2608-2656]
CCTTTGACGTTGGAGTCCACGTTCTTT
[37 nt withheld, positions 2684-2720]
ACCCTATCTCGGTCTATTCTTTTGATTTATAAGGGATTTTGCCGATTTCGGCCTATTGGTTAAAAAATGA
GCTGATTTAACAAAAATTTAACGCGAATTTTAACAAAATATTAACGCTTACAATTTCCTGATGCGGTATT
TTCTCCTTACGCATCTGTGCGGTATTTCACACCGCATATGGTGCACTCTCAGTACAATCTGCTCTGATGC
CGCATAGTTAAGCCAGCCCCGACACCCGCCAACACCCGCTGACGCGCCCTGACGGGCTTGTCTGCTCCCG
GCATCCGCTTACAGACAAGCTGTGACCGTCTCCGGGAGCTGCATGTGTCAGAGGTTTTCACCGTCATCAC
CGAAACGCGCGAGACGAAAGGGCCTCGTGATACGCCTATTTTTATAGGTTAATGTCATGATAATAATGGT
TTCTTAGACGTCAGGTGGCACTTTTCGGGGAAATGTGCGCGGAACCCCTATTTGTTTATTTTTCTAAATA
CATTCAAATATGTATCCGCTCATGAGACAATAACCCTGATAAATGCTTCAATAATATTGAAAAAGGAAGA
GTATGAGTATTCAACATTTCCGTGTCGCCCTTATTCCCTTTTTTGCGGCATTTTGCCTTCCTGTTTTTGC
TCACCCAGAAACGCTGGTGAAAGTAAAAGATGCTGAAGATCAGTTGGGTGCACGAGTGGGTTACATCGAA
CTGGATCTCAACAGCGGTAAGATCCTTGAGAGTTTTCGCCCCGAAGAACGTTTTCCAATGATGAGCACTT
TTAAAGTTCTGCTATGTGGCGCGGTATTATCCCGTATTGACGCCGGGCAAGAGCAACTCGGTCGCCGCAT
ACACTATTCTCAGAATGACTTGGTTGAGTACTCACCAGTCACAGAAAAGCATCTTACGGATGGCATGACA
GTAAGAGAATTATGCAGTGCTGCCATAACCATGAGTGATAACACTGCGGCCAACTTACTTCTGACAACGA
TCGGAGGACCGAAGGAGCTAACCGCTTTTTTGCACAACATGGGGGATCATGTAACTCGCCTTGATCGTTG
GGAACCGGAGCTGAATGAAGCCATACCAAACGACGAGCGTGACACCACGATGCCTGTAGCAATGGCAACA
ACGTTGCGCAAACTATTAACTGGCGAACTACTTACTCTAGCTTCCCGGCAACAATTAATAGACTGGATGG
AGGCGGATAAAGTTGCAGGACCACTTCTGCGCTCGGCCCTTCCGGCTGGCTGGTTTATTGCTGATAAATC
TGGAGCCGGTGAGCGTGGGTCTCGCGGTATCATTGCAGCACTGGGGCCAGATGGTAAGCCCTCCCGTATC
GTAGTTATCTACACGACGGGGAGTCAGGCAACTATGGATGAACGAAATAGACAGATCGCTGAGATAGGTG
CCTCACTGATTAAGCATTGGTAACTGTCAGACCAAGTTTACTCATATATACTTTAGATTGATTTAAAACT
TCATTTTTAATTTAAAAGGATCTAGGTGAAGATCCTTTTTGATAATCTCATGACCAAAATCCCTTAACGT
GAGTTTTCGTTCCACTGAGCGTCAGACCCCGTAGAAAAGATCAAAGGATCTTCTTGAGATCCTTTTTTTC
TGCGCGTAATCTGCTGCTTGCAAACAAAAAAACCACCGCTACCAGCGGTGGTTTGTTTGCCGGATCAAGA
GCTACCAACTCTTTTTCCGAAGGTAACTGGCTTCAGCAGAGCGCAGATACCAAATACTGTTCTTCTAGTG
TAGCCGTAGTTAGGCCACCACTTCAAGAACTCTGTAGCACCGCCTACATACCTCGCTCTGCTAATCCTGT
TACCAGTGGCTGCTGCCAGTGGCGATAAGTCGTGTCTTACCGGGTTGGACTCAAGACGATAGTTACCGGA
TAAGGCGCAGCGGTCGGGCTGAACGGGGGGTTCGTGCACACAGCCCAGCTTGGAGCGAACGACCTACACC
GAACTGAGATACCTACAGCGTGAGCTATGAGAAAGCGCCACGCTTCCCGAAGGGAGAAAGGCGGACAGGT
ATCCGGTAAGCGGCAGGGTCGGAACAGGAGAGCGCACGAGGGAGCTTCCAGGGGGAAACGCCTGGTATCT
TTATAGTCCTGTCGGGTTTCGCCACCTCTGACTTGAGCGTCGATTTTTGTGATGCTCGTCAGGGGGGCGG
AGCCTATGGAAAAACGCCAGCAACGCGGCCTTTTTACGGTTCCTGGCCTTTTGCTGGCCTTTTGCTCACA
TGGCTCGACAGATCT
Features (pLannotate 1.2.2; 14 found; start..end, strand, type, name):
    140..517     +  enhancer       CMV enhancer: human cytomegalovirus immediate early enhancer
    519..718     +  promoter       CMV promoter: human cytomegalovirus (CMV) immediate early promoter
    857..989     +  intron         chimeric intron: chimera between introns from human β-globin and immunoglobulin heavy chain genes
   1034..1052    +  promoter       T7 promoter: promoter for bacteriophage T7 RNA polymerase
   1133..2062    +  CDS            OR10P1: O10P1_HUMAN - Also known as OR10P1P, OR10P2P, OR10P3P. Experimental evidence at transcript level: Swiss-Prot protein existence level 2. Odorant receptor. From Homo sapiens (Human).
   2089..2210    -  polyA_signal   SV40 poly(A) signal: SV40 polyadenylation signal
   2233..2301    -  CDS            large T antigen (fragment): large T antigen from SV40 (simian virus 40)
   2320..2387    +  CDS            lacZα (fragment): LacZα fragment of β-galactosidase; lacZ fragment
   2391..2819    +  rep_origin     f1 ori (sequence partly withheld): f1 bacteriophage origin of replication; arrow indicates direction of (+) strand synthesis
   2847..2946    -  misc_feature   bom (fragment): basis of mobility region from pBR322
   3048..3083    -  CDS            rop (fragment): Rop protein, which maintains plasmids at low copy number; rop
   3178..3282    +  promoter       AmpR promoter: bla
   3283..4143    +  CDS            AmpR: β-lactamase; bla; confers resistance to ampicillin, carbenicillin, and related antibiotics
   4314..4902    +  rep_origin     ori: high-copy-number ColE1/pMB1/pBR322/pUC origin of replication
