[The description below was written by a language model from this plasmid's Addgene catalogue record and pLannotate feature annotations shown in this document.]
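Description:
pCI-MOR269-1 is a mammalian expression plasmid built on the Promega pCI backbone and carrying the mouse olfactory receptor MOR269-1 (Olfr796). It is propagated in E. coli through a high-copy ColE1/pUC-type origin and selected with ampicillin via the β-lactamase gene and its own promoter. An f1 origin is also present, which permits single-stranded DNA production. The short fragments annotated as lacZα, bom, rop and SV40 large T antigen are backbone remnants rather than functional elements.

The expression cassette consists of the human cytomegalovirus immediate-early enhancer and promoter, followed by a chimeric β-globin/immunoglobulin heavy chain intron that generally improves transcript processing and expression. A T7 promoter sits just upstream of the insert and can serve for in vitro transcription or as a sequencing primer site. The receptor coding region of about 930 bp was cloned between NheI and NotI sites and is terminated by the SV40 polyadenylation signal. The automated annotation labels this open reading frame as human OR10P1, which reflects similarity to a related odorant receptor in the reference database; the catalogue record identifies the insert as the mouse gene. The record lists an N-terminal Rho tag, which is not annotated separately in the feature table. Such rhodopsin-derived leader tags are commonly used to aid cell-surface expression and detection of odorant receptors.

The associated publication concerns odor coding across a mammalian receptor repertoire, which suggests the plasmid was used for heterologous expression of this receptor in cultured mammalian cells to test odorant responses, although the record does not describe the assay.
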