Addgene plasmid #22375: pCI-MOR269-1
Depositing lab: Hiroaki Matsunami. Depositing organization: Duke University. Publication: Odor coding by a Mammalian receptor repertoire. Saito H, Chi Q, Zhuang H, Matsunami H, Mainland JD. Sci Signal. 2009 . 2(60):ra9. 10.1126/scisignal.2000016 PubMed 19261596.
Backbone
  Vector backbone: pCI
  Backbone manufacturer: Promega
  Backbone size w/o insert (bp): 4006
  Vector type: Mammalian Expression
Growth in bacteria
  Bacterial resistance: Ampicillin, 100 μg/mL
  Growth temperature: 37°C
  Growth strain: DH5alpha
  Copy number: Unknown
Gene/Insert
  Gene/Insert name: MOR269-1 (alt name: Mus musculus olfactory receptor 796)
  Species: M. musculus (mouse)
  Insert size (bp): 933
  GenBank ID: NM_146931
  Entrez Gene: Olfr796 (a.k.a. MOR269-1)
  Tag / fusion protein: Rho (N terminal on insert)
  Cloning method: Restriction Enzyme; 5′ cloning site NheI (not destroyed); 3′ cloning site NotI (not destroyed)
  Sequencing primers: 5′ T7; 3′ EBV-rev
Terms and licenses: Academic/Nonprofit Terms; Industry Terms: Not Available to Industry
How to cite: pCI-MOR269-1 was a gift from Hiroaki Matsunami (Addgene plasmid # 22375 ; http://n2t.net/addgene:22375 ; RRID:Addgene_22375)
