>Addgene plasmid #22375 | pCI-MOR269-1 | addgene partial sequence | sequence record 28208 | 22375 with T7
GCCTAACTTCTACGTGCCCTTCTCCAATGCGACGGGTGTGGTACGCGAATTCACGCGTATGGATGAGGAA
AACCAAACTACAACAACTGAGTTTCTCCTACTGGGGTTCTCTGACCTCAGAGCCCTTCAGGGGCCACTGT
TCTGGTTGGTACTTCTTGTCTACCTGATAACCTTTCTGGGCAACTCACTGATCATCTTTCTTACCCAAAC
CAGCCCTGTGCTGCACTCCCCCATGTATTTCTTCCTGCGCCATCTTTCCATGGTGGAGCTTCTCTACACC
ACAGACATTGTGCCCAGAGTTCTGGCTGACTTGACCTCCTCACATCCCCAGGCCATCTCCTTCAGGAGCT
GTGCAGCCCAGATGTACTTCTTCATTGTCCTGGGTATCTCAGAGTGCTGTCTCCTCACAGCCATGGCCTA
TGACCGTTATGCAGCCATCTGTCAGCCCCTGCACTACTCTACCCTAATGAACCACCGGGCCTGCATAGCC
ATGGTGGGAACTTCATGGATCATGGGCATCATCACAGCTACCACTCACTCTTCCCTCATCTTCACTCTGC
CTTTCCCTAGCCGCCCCATCATCCCACACTTCCTCTGTGACATCCTGCCAGTACTGAGGCTAGCAAGTGC
TGGGAAGCACAGGAGTGAAATTTCTGTAATGACTGCCACAGTGGTCTTTATCATGATCCCCTTCTCTCTG
ATAGTTACTTCTTATGCCCGCATCCTGGGAGCCATCCTGGCAATTGCTTCTAGCCAGAGCCGCCGCAAGG
TCTTCTCTACCTGCTCCTCCCAC
